>Addgene plasmid #23137 | pHR'CMVGFP_hRIF1(1701-2446)IREShygro | depositor full sequence | sequence record 10570 | Author sequence
ACTGGAAGGGCTAATTCACTCCCAACGAAGACAAGATCTGCTTTTTGCTTGTACTGGGTCTCTCTGGTTA
GACCAGATCTGAGCCTGGGAGCTCTCTGGCTAACTAGGGAACCCACTGCTTAAGCCTCAATAAAGCTTGC
CTTGAGTGCTTCAAGTAGTGTGTGCCCGTCTGTTGTGTGACTCTGGTAACTAGAGATCCCTCAGACCCTT
TTAGTCAGTGTGGAAAATCTCTAGCAGCATCTAGAATTAATTCCGTGTATTCTATAGTGTCACCTAAATC
GTATGTGTATGATACATAAGGTTATGTATTAATTGTAGCCGCGTTCTAACGACAATATGTACAAGCCTAA
TTGTGTAGCATCTGGCTTACTGAAGCAGACCCTATCATCTCTCTCGTAAACTGCCGTCAGAGTCGGTTTG
GTTGGACGAACCTTCTGAGTTTCTGGTAACGCCGTCCCGCACCCGGAAATGGTCAGCGAACCAATCAGCA
GGGTCATCGCTAGCCAGATCCTCTACGCCGGACGCATCGTGGCCGGCATCACCGGCGCCACAGGTGCGGT
TGCTGGCGCCTATATCGCCGACATCACCGATGGGGAAGATCGGGCTCGCCACTTCGGGCTCATGAGCGCT
TGTTTCGGCGTGGGTATGGTGGCAGGCCCCGTGGCCGGGGGACTGTTGGGCGCCATCTCCTTGCATGCAC
CATTCCTTGCGGCGGCGGTGCTCAACGGCCTCAACCTACTACTGGGCTGCTTCCTAATGCAGGAGTCGCA
TAAGGGAGAGCGTCGAATGGTGCACTCTCAGTACAATCTGCTCTGATGCCGCATAGTTAAGCCAGCCCCG
ACACCCGCCAACACCCGCTGACGCGCCCTGACGGGCTTGTCTGCTCCCGGCATCCGCTTACAGACAAGCT
GTGACCGTCTCCGGGAGCTGCATGTGTCAGAGGTTTTCACCGTCATCACCGAAACGCGCGAGACGAAAGG
GCCTCGTGATACGCCTATTTTTATAGGTTAATGTCATGATAATAATGGTTTCTTAGACGTCAGGTGGCAC
TTTTCGGGGAAATGTGCGCGGAACCCCTATTTGTTTATTTTTCTAAATACATTCAAATATGTATCCGCTC
ATGAGACAATAACCCTGATAAATGCTTCAATAATATTGAAAAAGGAAGAGTATGAGTATTCAACATTTCC
GTGTCGCCCTTATTCCCTTTTTTGCGGCATTTTGCCTTCCTGTTTTTGCTCACCCAGAAACGCTGGTGAA
AGTAAAAGATGCTGAAGATCAGTTGGGTGCACGAGTGGGTTACATCGAACTGGATCTCAACAGCGGTAAG
ATCCTTGAGAGTTTTCGCCCCGAAGAACGTTTTCCAATGATGAGCACTTTTAAAGTTCTGCTATGTGGCG
CGGTATTATCCCGTATTGACGCCGGGCAAGAGCAACTCGGTCGCCGCATACACTATTCTCAGAATGACTT
GGTTGAGTACTCACCAGTCACAGAAAAGCATCTTACGGATGGCATGACAGTAAGAGAATTATGCAGTGCT
GCCATAACCATGAGTGATAACACTGCGGCCAACTTACTTCTGACAACGATCGGAGGACCGAAGGAGCTAA
CCGCTTTTTTGCACAACATGGGGGATCATGTAACTCGCCTTGATCGTTGGGAACCGGAGCTGAATGAAGC
CATACCAAACGACGAGCGTGACACCACGATGCCTGTAGCAATGGCAACAACGTTGCGCAAACTATTAACT
GGCGAACTACTTACTCTAGCTTCCCGGCAACAATTAATAGACTGGATGGAGGCGGATAAAGTTGCAGGAC
CACTTCTGCGCTCGGCCCTTCCGGCTGGCTGGTTTATTGCTGATAAATCTGGAGCCGGTGAGCGTGGGTC
TCGCGGTATCATTGCAGCACTGGGGCCAGATGGTAAGCCCTCCCGTATCGTAGTTATCTACACGACGGGG
AGTCAGGCAACTATGGATGAACGAAATAGACAGATCGCTGAGATAGGTGCCTCACTGATTAAGCATTGGT
AACTGTCAGACCAAGTTTACTCATATATACTTTAGATTGATTTAAAACTTCATTTTTAATTTAAAAGGAT
CTAGGTGAAGATCCTTTTTGATAATCTCATGACCAAAATCCCTTAACGTGAGTTTTCGTTCCACTGAGCG
TCAGACCCCGTAGAAAAGATCAAAGGATCTTCTTGAGATCCTTTTTTTCTGCGCGTAATCTGCTGCTTGC
AAACAAAAAAACCACCGCTACCAGCGGTGGTTTGTTTGCCGGATCAAGAGCTACCAACTCTTTTTCCGAA
GGTAACTGGCTTCAGCAGAGCGCAGATACCAAATACTGTCCTTCTAGTGTAGCCGTAGTTAGGCCACCAC
TTCAAGAACTCTGTAGCACCGCCTACATACCTCGCTCTGCTAATCCTGTTACCAGTGGCTGCTGCCAGTG
GCGATAAGTCGTGTCTTACCGGGTTGGACTCAAGACGATAGTTACCGGATAAGGCGCAGCGGTCGGGCTG
AACGGGGGGTTCGTGCACACAGCCCAGCTTGGAGCGAACGACCTACACCGAACTGAGATACCTACAGCGT
GAGCATTGAGAAAGCGCCACGCTTCCCGAAGGGAGAAAGGCGGACAGGTATCCGGTAAGCGGCAGGGTCG
GAACAGGAGAGCGCACGAGGGAGCTTCCAGGGGGAAACGCCTGGTATCTTTATAGTCCTGTCGGGTTTCG
CCACCTCTGACTTGAGCGTCGATTTTTGTGATGCTCGTCAGGGGGGCGGAGCCTATGGAAAAACGCCAGC
AACGCGGCCTTTTTACGGTTCCTGGCCTTTTGCTGGCCTTTTGCTCACATGTTCTTTCCTGCGTTATCCC
CTGATTCTGTGGATAACCGTATTACCGCCTTTGAGTGAGCTGATACCGCTCGCCGCAGCCGAACGACCGA
GCGCAGCGAGTCAGTGAGCGAGGAAGCGGAAGAGCGCCCAATACGCAAACCGCCTCTCCCCGCGCGTTGG
CCGATTCATTAATGCAGCTGTGGAATGTGTGTCAGTTAGGGTGTGGAAAGTCCCCAGGCTCCCCAGCAGG
CAGAAGTATGCAAAGCATGCATCTCAATTAGTCAGCAACCAGGTGTGGAAAGTCCCCAGGCTCCCCAGCA
GGCAGAAGTATGCAAAGCATGCATCTCAATTAGTCAGCAACCATAGTCCCGCCCCTAACTCCGCCCATCC
CGCCCCTAACTCCGCCCAGTTCCGCCCATTCTCCGCCCCATGGCTGACTAATTTTTTTTATTTATGCAGA
GGCCGAGGCCGCCTCGGCCTCTGAGCTATTCCAGAAGTAGTGAGGAGGCTTTTTTGGAGGCCTAGGCTTT
TGCAAAAAGCTTGGACACAAGACAGGCTTGCGAGATATGTTTGAGAATACCACTTTATCCCGCGTCAGGG
AGAGGCAGTGCGTAAAAAGACGCGGACTCATGTGAAATACTGGTTTTTAGTGCGCCAGATCTCTATAATC
TCGCGCAACCTATTTTCCCCTCGAACACTTTTTAAGCCGTAGATAAACAGGCTGGGACACTTCACATGAG
CGAAAAATACATCGTCACCTGGGACATGTTGCAGATCCATGCACGTAAACTCGCAAGCCGACTGATGCCT
TCTGAACAATGGAAAGGCATTATTGCCGTAAGCCGTGGCGGTCTGTACCGGGTGCGTTACTGGCGCGTGA
ACTGGGTATTCGTCATGTCGATACCGTTTGTATTTCCAGCTACGATCACGACAACCAGCGCGAGCTTAAA
GTGCTGAAACGCGCAGAAGGCGATGGCGAAGGCTTCATCGTTATTGATGACCTGGTGGATACCGGTGGTA
CTGCGGTTGCGATTCGTGAAATGTATCCAAAAGCGCACTTTGTCACCATCTTCGCAAAACCGGCTGGTCG
TCCGCTGGTTGATGACTATGTTGTTGATATCCCGCAAGATACCTGGATTGAACAGCCGTGGGATATGGGC
GTCGTATTCGTCCCGCCAATCTCCGGTCGCTAATCTTTTCAACGCCTGGCACTGCCGGGCGTTGTTCTTT
TTAACTTCAGGCGGGTTACAATAGTTTCCAGTAAGTATTCTGGAGGCTGCATCCATGACACAGGCAAACC
TGAGCGAAACCCTGTTCAAACCCCGCTTTAAACATCCTGAAACCTCGACGCTAGTCCGCCGCTTTAATCA
CGGCGCACAACCGCCTGTGCAGTCGGCCCTTGATGGTAAAACCATCCCTCACTGGTATCGCATGATTAAC
CGTCTGATGTGGATCTGGCGCGGCATTGACCCACGCGAAATCCTCGACGTCCAGGCACGTATTGTGATGA
GCGATGCCGAACGTACCGACGATGATTTATACGATACGGTGATTGGCTACCGTGGCGGCAACTGGATTTA
TGAGTGGGCCCCGGATCTTTGTGAAGGAACCTTACTTCTGTGGTGTGACATAATTGGACAAACTACCTAC
AGAGATTTAAAGCTCTAAGGTAAATATAAAATTTTTAAGTGTATAATGTGTTAAACTACTGATTCTAATT
GTTTGTGTATTTTAGATTCCAACCTATGGAACTGATGAATGGGAGCAGTGGTGGAATGCCTTTAATGAGG
AAAACCTGTTTTGCTCAGAAGAAATGCCATCTAGTGATGATGAGGCTACTGCTGACTCTCAACATTCTAC
TCCTCCAAAAAAGAAGAGAAAGGTAGAAGACCCCAAGGACTTTCCTTCAGAATTGCTAAGTTTTTTGAGT
CATGCTGTGTTTAGTAATAGAACTCTTGCTTGCTTTGCTATTTACACCACAAAGGAAAAAGCTGCACTGC
TATACAAGAAAATTATGGAAAAATATTCTGTAACCTTTATAAGTAGGCATAACAGTTATAATCATAACAT
ACTGTTTTTTCTTACTCCACACAGGCATAGAGTGTCTGCTATTAATAACTATGCTCAAAAATTGTGTACC
TTTAGCTTTTTAATTTGTAAAGGGGTTAATAAGGAATATTTGATGTATAGTGCCTTGACTAGAGATCATA
ATCAGCCATACCACATTTGTAGAGGTTTTACTTGCTTTAAAAAACCTCCCACACCTCCCCCTGAACCTGA
AACATAAAATGAATGCAATTGTTGTTGTTAACTTGTTTATTGCAGCTTATAATGGTTACAAATAAAGCAA
TAGCATCACAAATTTCACAAATAAAGCATTTTTTTCACTGCATTCTAGTTGTGGTTTGTCCAAACTCATC
AATGTATCTTATCATGTCTGGATCAACTGGATAACTCAAGCTAACCAAAATCATCCCAAACTTCCCACCC
CATACCCTATTACCACTGCCAATTACCTAGTGGTTTCATTTACTCTAAACCTGTGATTCCTCTGAATTAT
TTTCATTTTAAAGAAATTGTATTTGTTAAATATGTACTACAAACTTAGTAGTTGGAAGGGCTAATTCACT
CCCAAAGAAGACAAGATATCCTTGATCTGTGGATCTACCACACACAAGGCTACTTCCCTGATTAGCAGAA
CTACACACCAGGGCCAGGGGTCAGATATCCACTGACCTTTGGATGGTGCTACAAGCTAGTACCAGTTGAG
CCAGATAAGGTAGAAGAGGCCAATAAAGGAGAGAACACCAGCTTGTTACACCCTGTGAGCCTGCATGGGA
TGGATGACCCGGAGAGAGAAGTGTTAGAGTGGAGGTTTGACAGCCGCCTAGCATTTCATCACGTGGCCCG
AGAGCTGCATCCGGAGTACTTCAAGAACTGCTGATATCGAGCTTGCTACAAGGGACTTTCCGCTGGGGAC
TTTCCAGGGAGGCGTGGCCTGGGCGGGACTGGGGAGTGGCGAGCCCTCAGATCCTGCATATAAGCAGCTG
CTTTTTGCCTGTACTGGGTCTCTCTGGTTAGACCAGATCTGAGCCTGGGAGCTCTCTGGCTAACTAGGGA
ACCCACTGCTTAAGCCTCAATAAAGCTTGCCTTGAGTGCTTCAAGTAGTGTGTGCCCGTCTGTTGTGTGA
CTCTGGTAACTAGAGATCCCTCAGACCCTTTTAGTCAGTGTGGAAAATCTCTAGCAGTGGCGCCCGAACA
GGGACTTGAAAGCGAAAGGGAAACCAGAGGAGCTCTCTCGACGCAGGACTCGGCTTGCTGAAGCGCGCAC
GGCAAGAGGCGAGGGGCGGCGACTGGTGAGTACGCCAAAAATTTTGACTAGCGGAGGCTAGAAGGAGAGA
GATGGGTGCGAGAGCGTCAGTATTAAGCGGGGGAGAATTAGATCGCGATGGGAAAAAATTCGGTTAAGGC
CAGGGGGAAAGAAAAAATATAAATTAAAACATATAGTATGGGCAAGCAGGGAGCTAGAACGATTCGCAGT
TAATCCTGGCCTGTTAGAAACATCAGAAGGCTGTAGACAAATACTGGGACAGCTACAACCATCCCTTCAG
ACAGGATCAGAAGAACTTAGATCATTATATAATACAGTAGCAACCCTCTATTGTGTGCATCAAAGGATAG
AGATAAAAGACACCAAGGAAGCTTTAGACAAGATAGAGGAAGAGCAAAACAAAAGTAAGACCACCGCACA
GCAAGCGGCCGCTGATCTTCAGACCTGGAGGAGGAGATATGAGGGACAATTGGAGAAGTGAATTATATAA
ATATAAAGTAGTAAAAATTGAACCATTAGGAGTAGCACCCACCAAGGCAAAGAGAAGAGTGGTGCAGAGA
GAAAAAAGAGCAGTGGGAATAGGAGCTTTGTTCCTTGGGTTCTTGGGAGCAGCAGGAAGCACTATGGGCG
CAGCGTCAATGACGCTGACGGTACAGGCCAGACAATTATTGTCTGGTATAGTGCAGCAGCAGAACAATTT
GCTGAGGGCTATTGAGGCGCAACAGCATCTGTTGCAACTCACAGTCTGGGGCATCAAGCAGCTCCAGGCA
AGAATCCTGGCTGTGGAAAGATACCTAAAGGATCAACAGCTCCTGGGGATTTGGGGTTGCTCTGGAAAAC
TCATTTGCACCACTGCTGTGCCTTGGAATGCTAGTTGGAGTAATAAATCTCTGGAACAGATTTGGAATCA
CACGACCTGGATGGAGTGGGACAGAGAAATTAACAATTACACAAGCTTAATACACTCCTTAATTGAAGAA
TCGCAAAACCAGCAAGAAAAGAATGAACAAGAATTATTGGAATTAGATAAATGGGCAAGTTTGTGGAATT
GGTTTAACATAACAAATTGGCTGTGGTATATAAAATTATTCATAATGATAGTAGGAGGCTTGGTAGGTTT
AAGAATAGTTTTTGCTGTACTTTCTATAGTGAATAGAGTTAGGCAGGGATATTCACCATTATCGTTTCAG
ACCCACCTCCCAACCCCGAGGGGACCCGACAGGCCCGAAGGAATAGAAGAAGAAGGTGGAGAGAGAGACA
GAGACAGATCCATTCGATTAGTGAACGGATCTCGACGGTATCGATAAGCTTGGGAGTTCCGCGTTACATA
ACTTACGGTAAATGGCCCGCCTGGCTGACCGCCCAACGACCCCCGCCCATTGACGTCAATAATGACGTAT
GTTCCCATAGTAACGCCAATAGGGACTTTCCATTGACGTCAATGGGTGGAGTATTTACGGTAAACTGCCC
ACTTGGCAGTACATCAAGTGTATCATATGCCAAGTACGCCCCCTATTGACGTCAATGACGGTAAATGGCC
CGCCTGGCATTATGCCCAGTACATGACCTTACGGGACTTTCCTACTTGGCAGTACATCTACGTATTAGTC
ATCGCTATTACCATGGTGATGCGGTTTTGGCAGTACACCAATGGGCGTGGATAGCGGTTTGACTCACGGG
GATTTCCAAGTCTCCACCCCATTGACGTCAATGGGAGTTTGTTTTGGCACCAAAATCAACGGGACTTTCC
AAAATGTCGTAACAACTCCGCCCCATTGACGCAAATGGGCGGTAGGCGTGTACGGTGGGAGGTCTATATA
AGCAGAGCTCGTTTAGTGAACCGTCAGATCGCCTGGAGACGCCATCCACGCTGTTTTGACCTCCATAGAA
GACACCGACTCTAGCTAGAGGATCCGTCGCCACCATGGTGAGCAAGGGCGAGGAGCTGTTCACCGGGGTG
GTGCCCATCCTGGTCGAGCTGGACGGCGACGTAAACGGCCACAAGTTCAGCGTGTCCGGCGAGGGCGAGG
GCGATGCCACCTACGGCAAGCTGACCCTGAAGTTCATCTGCACCACCGGCAAGCTGCCCGTGCCCTGGCC
CACCCTCGTGACCACCCTGACCTACGGCGTGCAGTGCTTCAGCCGCTACCCCGACCACATGAAGCAGCAC
GACTTCTTCAAGTCCGCCATGCCCGAAGGCTACGTCCAGGAGCGCACCATCTTCTTCAAGGACGACGGCA
ACTACAAGACCCGCGCCGAGGTGAAGTTCGAGGGCGACACCCTGGTGAACCGCATCGAGCTGAAGGGCAT
CGACTTCAAGGAGGACGGCAACATCCTGGGGCACAAGCTGGAGTACAACTACAACAGCCACAACGTCTAT
ATCATGGCCGACAAGCAGAAGAACGGCATCAAGGTGAACTTCAAGATCCGCCACAACATCGAGGACGGCA
GCGTGCAGCTCGCCGACCACTACCAGCAGAACACCCCCATCGGCGACGGCCCCGTGCTGCTGCCCGACAA
CCACTACCTGAGCACCCAGTCCGCCCTGAGCAAAGACCCCAACGAGAAGCGCGATCACATGGTCCTGCTG
GAGTTCGTGACCGCCGCCGGGATCACTCTCGGCATGGACGAGCTGTACAAGTCCGGACTCAGATCCATGG
GAGAATCCTCAAAAATAGGGATATCAGATATTTCTTCGCTTTCAGAAAAAACTTTTCAAACACTTGAATG
CCAACACAAGAGAAGTAGGAGGGTGAGGAGATCTAAAGGTTGTGATTGCTGTGGGGAAAAATCACAACCT
CAGGAAAAGTCACTCATTGGGTTAAAGAATACAGAAAATAATGACGTAGAGATTAGTGAAACAAAAAAGG
CAGATGTGCAAGCACCTGTAAGCCCATCAGAAACTTCTCAAGCTAATCCATATTCTGAAGGACAATTTTT
AGATGAACATCATAGTGTGAATTTTCATTTGGGTCTCAAAGAGGATAATGATACTATTAATGATTCATTA
ATTGTTTCTGAAACCAAATCAAAAGAAAACACTATGCAAGAATCTCTTCCTTCTGGAATAGTAAACTTTA
GAGAGGAAATTTGTGATATGGATTCTAGTGAAGCAATGTCTCTTGAAAGCCAGGAGTCACCTAATGAAAA
TTTTAAAACTGTTGGCCCGTGTTTAGGAGACTCGAAAAATGTTTCACAGGAATCTTTGGAGACAAAAGAA
GAAAAACCAGAAGAAACCCCAAAAATGGAACTGAGTCTAGAGAATGTTACTGTTGAAGGAAATGCATGTA
AAGTAACAGAATCCAATCTAGAGAAAGCAAAAACTATGGAATTGAATGTAGGAAATGAAGCTAGCTTTCA
TGGACAAGAGAGAACCAAAACTGGTATTTCTGAAGAAGCAGCAATAGAAGAAAATAAAAGAAATGATGAC
TCTGAAGCAGACACAGCTAAACTGAATGCCAAAGAAGTAGCAACTGAGGAATTTAATTCAGATATTAGTC
TTTCTGATAATACTACACCTGTAAAATTGAATGCTCAAACTGAGATTTCTGAACAAACAGCAGCTGGGGA
ACTAGATGGAGGAAATGATGTATCTGATCTACACTCATCTGAAGAAACGAATACCAAAATGAAAAATTAT
GAAGAAATGATGATCGGCGAGGCAATGGCTGAAACTGGCCATGATGGTGAAACAGAGAATGAGGGCATAA
CTACCAAAACCTCAAAGCCTGATGAAGCTGAAACAAACATGTTGACTGCAGAAATGGACAACTTTGTTTG
TGACACAGTTGAAATGAGCACTGAAGAAGGAATCATTGACGCTAATAAAACTGAAACAAATACTGAGTAT
AGTAAATCTGAAGAAAAATTAGATAACAATCAAATGGTAATGGAAAGTGATATTTTACAGGAAGATCACC
ATACTTCACAGAAAGTGGAGGAACCATCACAGTGTCTGGCATCTGGAACAGCTATCTCTGAGCTAATAAT
AGAAGACAATAATGCATCTCCTCAAAAACTAAGGGAACTTGATCCTTCACTTGTGTCAGCAAATGACAGT
CCTAGTGGCATGCAGACACGCTGTGTCTGGTCTCCTTTGGCTTCTCCGTCTACGAGCATTTTAAAGAGAG
GACTAAAAAGATCCCAAGAAGATGAAATCTCATCACCTGTTAATAAGGTTCGCCGTGTCTCCTTTGCAGA
TCCAATATACCAAGCAGGATTGGCAGATGACATTGATAGACGGTGCTCTATTGTTAGGTCCCATTCTTCC
AATAGTTCTCCCATAGGAAAAAGTGTTAAAACTTCTCCTACTACACAATCTAAGCATAATACCACTTCAG
CCAAAGGATTTCTGTCCCCAGGATCACGTAGCCCTAAATTTAAGAGCTCAAAGAAGTGTTTAATTTCAGA
AATGGCCAAAGAATCCATACCATGCCCAACAGAAAGTGTTTACCCACCATTGGTGAACTGTGTGGCACCA
GTTGACATCATTTTACCTCAGATTACATCAAACATGTGGGCAAGAGGCCTGGGACAACTCATTAGAGCTA
AGAATATAAAAACTATTGGTGATTTGAGTACTCTTACAGCATCTGAAATAAAAACTCTTCCTATCCGTTC
TCCAAAAGTGTCCAATGTAAAAAAGGCTCTCAGAATATATCATGAGCAGCAGGTGAAGACTCGTGGACTA
GAAGAGATTCCAGTTTTTGATATTTCTGAAAAAACAGTAAATGGAATAGAAAATAAATCTTTGTCACCTG
ATGAAGAAAGACTTGTCTCAGATATAATTGATCCTGTTGCTTTAGAAATTCCATTATCCAAAAACCTTGT
GGCACAGATTAGTGCTCTTGCTCTTCAGCTGGATTCAGAAGATCTTCATAATTATTCAGGAAGCCAACTA
TTTGAAATGCACGAGAAACTAAGTTGTATGGCAAACTCTGTAATAAAAAATCTACAGTCACGTTGGAGAT
CACCATCCCATGAAAATTCTATTTAGCTCGAGCGGGATCAATTCCGCCCCCCCCCTAACGTTACTGGCCG
AAGCCGCTTGGAATAAGGCCGGTGTGCGTTTGTCTATATGTTATTTTCCACCATATTGCCGTCTTTTGGC
AATGTGAGGGCCCGGAAACCTGGCCCTGTCTTCTTGACGAGCATTCCTAGGGGTCTTTCCCCTCTCGCCA
AAGGAATGCAAGGTCTGTTGAATGTCGTGAAGGAAGCAGTTCCTCTGGAAGCTTCTTGAAGACAAACAAC
GTCTGTAGCGACCCTTTGCAGGCAGCGGAACCCCCCACCTGGCGACAGGTGCCTCTGCGGCCAAAAGCCA
CGTGTATAAGATACACCTGCAAAGGCGGCACAACCCCAGTGCCACGTTGTGAGTTGGATAGTTGTGGAAA
GAGTCAAATGGCTCTCCTCAAGCGTATTCAACAAGGGGCTGAAGGATGCCCAGAAGGTACCCCATTGTAT
GGGATCTGATCTGGGGCCTCGGTGCACATGCTTTACATGTGTTTAGTCGAGGTTAAAAAAACGTCTAGGC
CCCCCGAACCACGGGGACGTGGTTTTCCTTTGAAAAACACGATAATACCATGAAAAAGCCTGAACTCACC
GCGACGTCTGTCGAGAAGTTTCTGATCGAAAAGTTCGACAGCGTCTCCGACCTGATGCAGCTCTCGGAGG
GCGAAGAATCTCGTGCTTTCAGCTTCGATGTAGGAGGGCGTGGATATGTCCTGCGGGTAAATAGCTGCGC
CGATGGTTTCTACAAAGATCGTTATGTTTATCGGCACTTTGCATCGGCCGCGCTCCCGATTCCGGAAGTG
CTTGACATTGGGGAATTCAGCGAGAGCCTGACCTATTGCATCTCCCGCCGTGCACAGGGTGTCACGTTGC
AAGACCTGCCTGAAACCGAACTGCCCGCTGTTCTGCAGCCGGTCGCGGAGGCCATGGATGCGATCGCTGC
GGCCGATCTTAGCCAGACGAGCGGGTTCGGCCCATTCGGACCGCAAGGAATCGGTCAATACACTACATGG
CGTGATTTCATATGCGCGATTGCTGATCCCCATGTGTATCACTGGCAAACTGTGATGGACGACACCGTCA
GTGCGTCCGTCGCGCAGGCTCTCGATGAGCTGATGCTTTGGGCCGAGGACTGCCCCGAAGTCCGGCACCT
CGTGCACGCGGATTTCGGCTCCAACAATGTCCTGACGGACAATGGCCGCATAACAGCGGTCATTGACTGG
AGCGAGGCGATGTTCGGGGATTCCCAATACGAGGTCGCCAACATCTTCTTCTGGAGGCCGTGGTTGGCTT
GTATGGAGCAGCAGACGCGCTACTTCGAGCGGAGGCATCCGGAGCTTGCAGGATCGCCGCGGCTCCGGGC
GTATATGCTCCGCATTGGTCTTGACCAACTCTATCAGAGCTTGGTTGACGGCAATTTCGATGATGCAGCT
TGGGCGCAGGGTCGATGCGACGCAATCGTCCGATCCGGAGCCGGGACTGTCGGGCGTACACAAATCGCCC
GCAGAAGCGCGGCCGTCTGGACCGATGGCTGTGTAGAAGTACTCGCCGATAGTGGAAACCGACGCCCCAG
CACTCGTCCGAGGGCAAAGGAATAGGTCGAGCTCAAGCTTCGAATTCGATAATCAACCTCTGGATTACAA
AATTTGTGAAAGATTGACTGGTATTCTTAACTATGTTGCTCCTTTTACGCTATGTGGATACGCTGCTTTA
ATGCCTTTGTATCATGCTATTGCTTCCCGTATGGCTTTCATTTTCTCCTCCTTGTATAAATCCTGGTTGC
TGTCTCTTTATGAGGAGTTGTGGCCCGTTGTCAGGCAACGTGGCGTGGTGTGCACTGTGTTTGCTGACGC
AACCCCCACTGGTTGGGGCATTGCCACCACCTGTCAGCTCCTTTCCGGGACTTTCGCTTTCCCCCTCCCT
ATTGCCACGGCGGAACTCATCGCCGCCTGCCTTGCCCGCTGCTGGACAGGGGCTCGGCTGTTGGGCACTG
ACAATTCCGTGGTGTTGTCGGGGAAGCTGACGTCCTTTCCATGGCTGCTCGCCTGTGTTGCCACCTGGAT
TCTGCGCGGGACGTCCTTCTGCTACGTCCCTTCGGCCCTCAATCCAGCGGACCTTCCTTCCCGCGGCCTG
CTGCCGGCTCTGCGGCCTCTTCCGCGTCTTCGCCTTCGCCCTCAGACGAGTCGGATCTCCCTTTGGGCCG
CCTCCCCGCATCGGGAATTCGAGCTCGGTACCTTTAAGACCAATGACTTACAAGGCAGC
Features (pLannotate 1.2.2; 35 found; start..end, strand, type, name):
      3..236     +  LTR            3' LTR (ΔU3): self-inactivating 3' long terminal repeat (LTR) from HIV-1
    261..279     -  promoter       SP6 promoter: promoter for bacteriophage SP6 RNA polymerase
    507..786     +  CDS            TcR (fragment): tetracycline efflux protein; tet; confers resistance to tetracycline
    787..835     -  misc_feature   bom (fragment): basis of mobility region from pBR322
    937..972     -  CDS            rop (fragment): Rop protein, which maintains plasmids at low copy number; rop
   1067..1171    +  promoter       AmpR promoter: bla
   1172..2032    +  CDS            AmpR: β-lactamase; bla; confers resistance to ampicillin, carbenicillin, and related antibiotics
   2203..2791    +  rep_origin     ori: high-copy-number ColE1/pMB1/pBR322/pUC origin of replication
   2974..3030    +  CDS            lacI (fragment): lac repressor; lacI; The lac repressor binds to the lac operator to inhibit transcription in E. coli. This inhibition can be relieved by adding lactose or isopropyl-β-D-thiogalactopyranoside (IPTG).
   3037..3366    +  promoter       SV40 promoter: SV40 enhancer and early promoter
   3566..3685    +  CDS            gpt (fragment): XGPT_ECOLI - Also known as gpp, gxu. Experimental evidence at protein level: Swiss-Prot protein existence level 1. Purine salvage pathway enzyme that catalyzes the transfer of the ribosyl-5-phosphate group from 5-phospho-alpha-D-ribose 1- diphosphate (PRPP) to the N9 position of the 6-oxopurines guanine and xanthine to form the corresponding ribonucleotides GMP (guanosine 5'- monophosphate) and XMP (xanthosine 5'-monophosphate), with the release of PPi. To a lesser extent, also acts on hypoxanthine (PubMed:9100006, PubMed:3886014). Does not ribophosphorylate adenine (PubMed:3886014). From Esch
   3685..4020    +  CDS            gpt (fragment): XGPT_ECOLI - Also known as gpp, gxu. Experimental evidence at protein level: Swiss-Prot protein existence level 1. Purine salvage pathway enzyme that catalyzes the transfer of the ribosyl-5-phosphate group from 5-phospho-alpha-D-ribose 1- diphosphate (PRPP) to the N9 position of the 6-oxopurines guanine and xanthine to form the corresponding ribonucleotides GMP (guanosine 5'- monophosphate) and XMP (xanthosine 5'-monophosphate), with the release of PPi. To a lesser extent, also acts on hypoxanthine (PubMed:9100006, PubMed:3886014). Does not ribophosphorylate adenine (PubMed:3886014). From Esch
   4115..4420    +  CDS            frsA (fragment): FRSA_ECOLI - Also known as yafA. Experimental evidence at protein level: Swiss-Prot protein existence level 1. Catalyzes the hydrolysis of esters (PubMed:15808744). Displays esterase activity toward pNP-butyrate (PubMed:15808744). May stimulate mixed-acid fermentation by acting as a fermentation/respiration switch that down-regulates respiration and up- regulates fermentation rates (PubMed:15169777). From Escherichia coli (strain K12).
   4424..4498    +  CDS            small t antigen (fragment): SV40 (simian virus 40) small t antigen
   4500..4565    +  intron         small t intron: SV40 (simian virus 40) small t antigen intron
   4695..4715    +  CDS            SV40 NLS: nuclear localization signal of SV40 (simian virus 40) large T antigen
   5034..5117    +  CDS            large T antigen (fragment): large T antigen from SV40 (simian virus 40)
   5140..5274    +  polyA_signal   SV40 poly(A) signal: SV40 polyadenylation signal
   5442..5771    +  CDS            nef (fragment): NEF_HV1BR - Experimental evidence at protein level: Swiss-Prot protein existence level 1. Extracellular Nef protein targets CD4(+) T-lymphocytes for apoptosis by interacting with CXCR4 surface receptors (PubMed:14990729). From Human immunodeficiency virus type 1 group M subtype B (isolate BRU/LAI) (HIV-1).
   5819..6076    +  LTR            5' LTR (truncated): truncated 5' long terminal repeat (LTR) from HIV-1
   6123..6248    +  misc_feature   HIV-1 Ψ: packaging signal of human immunodeficiency virus type 1
   6232..6595    +  CDS            HIV-1 gag (fragment): gag protein from human immunodeficiency virus 1; gag
   6741..6974    +  misc_feature   RRE: The Rev response element (RRE) of HIV-1 allows for Rev-dependent mRNA export from the nucleus to the cytoplasm.
   7351..7451    +  CDS            Rev (fragment): human immunodeficiency virus 1 (HIV-1) Rev protein; rev; enhances nuclear export of unspliced and incompletely spliced viral mRNAs
   7452..7472    -  misc_feature   MCS (fragment): pBluescript multiple cloning site
   7482..7785    +  enhancer       CMV enhancer: human cytomegalovirus immediate early enhancer
   7858..7875    -  promoter       CMV promoter (fragment): human cytomegalovirus (CMV) immediate early promoter
   7938..7989    +  promoter       CMVd2 promoter: truncated human cytomegalovirus (CMV) immediate early promoter that yields moderately reduced expression relative to the full-length promoter
   8085..8801    +  CDS            EGFP: EGFP is a basic (constitutively fluorescent) green fluorescent protein published in 1996, derived from Aequorea victoria. It is reported to be a rapidly-maturing weak dimer with moderate acid sensitivity.
   8814..11153   +  CDS            RIF1 (fragment): RIF1_HUMAN - Experimental evidence at protein level: Swiss-Prot protein existence level 1. Key regulator of TP53BP1 that plays a key role in the repair of double-strand DNA breaks (DSBs) in response to DNA damage: acts by promoting non-homologous end joining (NHEJ)-mediated repair of DSBs (PubMed:15342490, PubMed:28241136). In response to DNA damage, interacts with ATM-phosphorylated TP53BP1 (PubMed:23333306, PubMed:28241136). Interaction with TP53BP1 leads to dissociate the interaction between NUDT16L1/TIRR and TP53BP1, thereby unmasking the tandem Tudor-like domain of TP53BP1 and allowing re
  11177..11737   +  misc_feature   IRES: internal ribosome entry site (IRES) of the encephalomyocarditis virus (EMCV)
  11740..12765   +  CDS            HygR: aminoglycoside phosphotransferase from E. coli; aph(4)-Ia; confers resistance to hygromycin
  12767..12787   +  misc_feature   MCS (fragment): multiple cloning site
  12791..13379   +  misc_feature   WPRE: woodchuck hepatitis virus posttranscriptional regulatory element
  13385..13402   +  misc_feature   MCS (fragment): pUC18/19 multiple cloning site
