[The description below was written by a language model from this plasmid's Addgene catalogue record and pLannotate feature annotations shown in this document.]
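Description:
pHR'CMVGFP_hRIF1(1701-2446)IREShygro is a self-inactivating HIV-1-based lentiviral transfer vector for mammalian expression, built on the pHR'CMVGFPIREShygro_WSIN18 backbone. In bacteria it is maintained through a high-copy ColE1/pUC-type origin and ampicillin resistance (β-lactamase). The plasmid backbone outside the viral region also carries remnants of older vector lineages, including an SV40 promoter followed by gpt fragments and SV40 small t intron/poly(A) sequences, plus fragments of TcR, rop and lacI. The depositor notes that the backbone sequence is only approximated, so these annotations should be read with caution.

The viral cassette runs from a 5' LTR (annotated as truncated) through the Ψ packaging signal, a gag fragment and the Rev response element, which together allow the genomic RNA to be exported and packaged when helper functions are supplied in trans. It ends in a ΔU3 3' LTR, whose deletion is copied to both ends on reverse transcription and silences LTR-driven transcription in the integrated provirus. Internally, CMV enhancer/promoter elements drive EGFP fused to the N terminus of a human RIF1 deletion fragment covering residues 1701–2446, the C-terminal portion of the protein, cloned between BamHI and XhoI. An EMCV IRES downstream places the hygromycin resistance gene on the same transcript, so hygromycin selection enriches for cells expressing the fusion. A WPRE before the 3' LTR enhances transcript stability and expression.

The construct is one of a deletion series suited to stable expression of a fluorescent RIF1 fragment in transduced human cells. The associated work concerned RIF1 binding to aberrant telomeres and alignment along anaphase midzone microtubules, which suggests use in mapping the regions responsible for these localisations.
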