Addgene plasmid #23137: pHR'CMVGFP_hRIF1(1701-2446)IREShygro
Depositing lab: Lifeng Xu. Depositing organization: University of California, Davis. Publication: Human Rif1 protein binds aberrant telomeres and aligns along anaphase midzone microtubules. Xu L, Blackburn EH. J Cell Biol. 2004 Dec 6. 167(5):819-30. 10.1083/jcb.200408181 PubMed 15583028.
Backbone
  Vector backbone: pHR'CMVGFPIREShygro_WSIN18
  Backbone manufacturer: Didier Trono Lab
  Backbone size w/o insert (bp): 10000
  Vector type: Mammalian Expression, Lentiviral
  Selectable markers: Hygromycin
Growth in bacteria
  Bacterial resistance: Ampicillin, 100 μg/mL
  Growth temperature: 30°C
  Growth strain: Stbl3
  Growth instructions: Grow in DH5a @ 30C
  Copy number: High Copy
Gene/Insert
  Gene/Insert name: RIF1 deletion construct (alt name: GFP_hRIF1(1701-2446))
  Species: H. sapiens (human)
  Insert size (bp): 3093
  Entrez Gene: RIF1
  Tag / fusion protein: GFP (N terminal on insert)
  Cloning method: Restriction Enzyme; 5′ cloning site BamHI (not destroyed); 3′ cloning site XhoI (not destroyed)
  Sequencing primers: 5′ CAGAGCTCGTTTAGTGAACCGTCAG
Terms and licenses: Academic/Nonprofit Terms; Industry Terms: Not Available to Industry
Depositor comments: Backbone vector sequence is only approximated. Please contact the Trono lab for full vector sequence.
How to cite: pHR'CMVGFP_hRIF1(1701-2446)IREShygro was a gift from Lifeng Xu (Addgene plasmid # 23137 ; http://n2t.net/addgene:23137 ; RRID:Addgene_23137)
