>Addgene plasmid #23137 | pHR'CMVGFP_hRIF1(1701-2446)IREShygro | addgene partial sequence | sequence record 29039 | 23137 with EGFP-C
CTCGGCATGGACGAGCTGTACAAGTCCGGACTCAGATCCATGGGAGAATCCTCAAAAATAGGGATATCAG
ATATTTCTTCGCTTTCAGAAAAAACTTTTCAAACACTTGAATGCCAACACAAGAGAAGTAGGAGGGTGAG
GAGATCTAAAGGTTGTGATTGCTGTGGGGAAAAATCACAACCTCAGGAAAAGTCACTCATTGGGTTAAAG
AATACAGAAAATAATGACGTAGAGATTAGTGAAACAAAAAAGGCAGATGTGCAAGCACCTGTAAGCCCAT
CAGAAACTTCTCAAGCTAATCCATATTCTGAAGGACAATTTTTAGATGAACATCATAGTGTGAATTTTCA
TTTGGGTCTCAAAGAGGATAATGATACTATTAATGATTCATTAATTGTTTCTGAAACCAAATCAAAAGAA
AACACTATGCAAGAATCTCTTCCTTCTGGAATAGTAAACTTTAGAGAGGAAATTTGTGATATGGATTCTA
GTGAAGCAATGTCTCTTGAAAGCCAGGAGTCACCTAATGAAAATTTTAAAACTGTTGGCCCGTGTTTAGG
AGACTCGAAAAATGTTTCACAGGAATCTTTGGAGACAAAAGAAGAAAAACCAGAAGAAACCCCAAAAATG
GAACTGAGTCTAGAGAATGTTACTGTTGAAGGAAATGCATGTAAAGTAACAGAATCCAATCTAGAGAAAG
CAAAAACTATGGAATTGAATGTAGGAAATGAAGCTAGCTTTCATGGNCAAGAGAGAACCAAAACT
